>Addgene plasmid #49374 | pRF-TetR | depositor full sequence | sequence record 73351 | Full Sequence
TGTTGACAATTAATCATCGGCTCGTATAATGTGTGGAATTGTGAGCGCTCACAATTCTATGGACTATGTT
TTCACACAGGAAAGGCCTCGATGTCCAGATTAGATAAAAGTAAAGTGATTAACAGCGCATTAGAGCTGCT
TAATGAGGTCGGAATCGAAGGTTTAACAACCCGTAAACTCGCCCAGAAGCTAGGTGTAGAGCAGCCTACA
TTGTATTGGCATGTAAAAAATAAGCGGGCTTTGCTCGACGCCTTAGCCATTGAGATGTTAGATAGGCACC
ATACTCACTTTTGCCCTTTAGAAGGGGAAAGCTGGCAAGATTTTTTACGTAATAACGCTAAAAGTTTTAG
ATGTGCTTTACTAAGTCATCGCGATGGAGCAAAAGTACATTTAGGTACACGGCCTACAGAAAAACAGTAT
GAAACTCTCGAAAATCAATTAGCCTTTTTATGCCAACAAGGTTTTTCACTAGAGAATGCATTATATGCAC
TCAGCGCTGTGGGGCATTTTACTTTAGGTTGCGTATTGGAAGATCAAGAGCATCAAGTCGCTAAAGAAGA
AAGGGAAACACCTACTACTGATAGTATGCCGCCATTATTACGACAAGCTATCGAATTATTTGATCACCAA
GGTGCAGAGCCAGCCTTCTTATTCGGCCTTGAATTGATCATATGCGGATTAGAAAAACAACTTAAATGTG
AAAGTGGGTCCTAATAACTAGGGCCCATACCCCCAGGCATCAAATAAAACGAAAGGCTCAGTCGAAAGAC
TGGGCCTTTCGTTTTATCTGTTGTTTGTCGGTGAACGCTCTCTACTAGAGTCACACTGGCTCACCTTCGG
GTGGGCCTTTCTGCGTTTATACGACGTACGGTGGAATCCCTATCAGTGATAGAGATTGACATCCCTATCA
GTGATAGATATAATGAGCACTACTAGAGAAAGAGGAGAAATACTAGATGGTGAGCAAGGGCGAGGAGCTG
TTCACCGGGGTGGTGCCCATCCTGGTCGAGCTGGACGGCGACGTAAACGGCCACAAGTTCAGCGTGTCCG
GCGAGGGCGAGGGCGATGCCACCTACGGCAAGCTGACCCTGAAGTTCATCTGCACCACAGGCAAGCTGCC
CGTGCCCTGGCCCACCCTCGTGACCACCTTCGGCTACGGCCTGCAATGCTTCGCCCGCTACCCCGACCAC
ATGAAGCTGCACGACTTCTTCAAGTCCGCCATGCCCGAAGGCTACGTCCAGGAGCGCACCATCTTCTTCA
AGGACGACGGCAACTACAAGACCCGCGCCGAGGTGAAGTTCGAGGGCGACACCCTGGTGAACCGCATCGA
GCTGAAGGGCATCGACTTCAAGGAGGACGGCAACATCCTGGGGCACAAGCTGGAGTACAACTACAACAGC
CACAACGTCTATATCATGGCCGACAAGCAGAAGAACGGCATCAAGGTGAACTTCAAGATCCGCCACAACA
TCGAGGACGGCAGCGTGCAGCTCGCCGACCACTACCAGCAGAACACCCCAATCGGCGACGGCCCCGTGCT
GCTGCCCGACAACCACTACCTGAGCTACCAGTCCGCCCTGAGCAAAGACCCCAACGAGAAGCGCGATCAC
ATGGTCCTGCTGGAGTTCGTGACCGCCGCCGGGATCACTCTCGGCATGGACGAGCTGTACAAGTAATAAG
CTTGGCTGTTTTGGCGGATGAGAGAAGATTTTCAGCCTGATACAGATTAAATCAGAACGCAGAAGCGGTC
TGATAAAACAGAATTTGCCTGGCGGCAGTAGCGCGGTGGTCCCACCTGACCCCATGCCGAACTCAGAAGT
GAAACGCCGTAGCGCCGATGGTAGTGTGGGGTCTCCCCATGCGAGAGTAGGGAACTGCCAGGCATCAAAT
AAAACGAAAGGCTCAGTCGAAAGACTGGGCCTTTCGTTTTATCTGTTGTTTGTCGGTGAACGCTCTCCTG
AGTAGGACAAATCCGCCGGGAGCGGATTTGAACGTTGCGAAGCAACGGCCCGGAGGGTGGCGGGCAGGAC
GCCCGCCATAAACTGCCAGGCATCAAATTAAGCAGAAGGCCATCCTGACGGATGGCCTTTTTGCGTTTCT
ACAAACTCTTTTGTTTATTTTTCTAAATACATTCAAATATGTATCCGCTCATGAGACAATAACCCTGATA
AATGCTTCAATAATATTGAAAAAGGAAGACTATGAGTATTCAACATTTCCGTGTCGCCCTTATTCCCTTT
TTTGCGGCATTTTGCCTTCCTGTTTTTGCTCACCCAGAAACGCTGGTGAAAGTAAAAGATGCTGAAGATC
AGTTGGGTGCACGAGTGGGTTACATCGAACTGGATCTCAACAGCGGTAAGATCCTTGAGAGTTTTCGCCC
CGAAGAACGTTTTCCAATGATGAGCACTTTTAAAGTTCTGCTATGTGGCGCGGTATTATCCCGTGTTGAC
GCCGGGCAAGAGCAACTCGGTCGCCGCATACACTATTCTCAGAATGACTTGGTTGAGTACTCACCAGTCA
CAGAAAAGCATCTTACGGATGGCATGACAGTAAGAGAATTATGCAGTGCTGCCATAACCATGAGTGATAA
CACTGCGGCCAACTTACTTCTGACAACGATCGGAGGACCGAAGGAGCTAACCGCTTTTTTGCACAACATG
GGGGATCATGTAACTCGCCTTGATCGTTGGGAACCGGAGCTGAATGAAGCCATACCAAACGACGAGCGTG
ACACCACGATGCCTGCAGCAATGGCAACAACGTTGCGCAAACTATTAACTGGCGAACTACTTACTCTAGC
TTCCCGGCAACAATTAATAGACTGGATGGAGGCGGATAAAGTTGCAGGACCACTTCTGCGCTCGGCCCTT
CCGGCTGGCTGGTTTATTGCTGATAAATCTGGAGCCGGTGAGCGTGGGTCTCGCGGTATCATTGCAGCAC
TGGGGCCAGATGGTAAGCCCTCCCGTATCGTAGTTATCTACACGACGGGGAGTCAGGCAACTATGGATGA
ACGAAATAGACAGATCGCTGAGATAGGTGCCTCACTGATTAAGCATTGGTAACTGTCAGACCAAGTTTAC
TCATATATACTTTAGATTGATT
[125 nt withheld, positions 3103-3227]
C
[141 nt withheld, positions 3229-3369]
CCTTTGACGTTGGAGTCCACGTTCTTTAATAGTGGACTCTTGTTCCAAACTTGAACAACACTCAACCCTA
TCTCGGGCTATTCTTTTGATTTATAAGGGATTTTGCCGATTTCGGCCTATTGGTTAAAAAATGAGCTGAT
TTAACAAAAATTTAACGCGAATTTTAACAAAATATTAACGTTTACAATTTAAAAGGATCTAGGTGAAGAT
CCTTTTTGATAATCTCATGACCAAAATCCCTTAACGTGAGTTTTCGTTCCACTGAGCGTCAGACCCCGTA
GAAAAGATCAAAGGATCTTCTTGAGATCCTTTTTTTCTGCGCGTAATCTGCTGCTTGCAAACAAAAAAAC
CACCGCTACCAGCGGTGGTTTGTTTGCCGGATCAAGAGCTACCAACTCTTTTTCCGAAGGTAACTGGCTT
CAGCAGAGCGCAGATACCAAATACTGTCCTTCTAGTGTAGCCGTAGTTAGGCCACCACTTCAAGAACTCT
GTAGCACCGCCTACATACCTCGCTCTGCTAATCCTGTTACCAGTCAGGCATTTGAGAAGCACACGGTCAC
ACTGCTTCCGGTAGTCAATAAACCGGTAAACCAGCAATAGACATAAGCGGCTATTTAACGACCCTGCCCT
GAACCGACGACCGGGTCGAATTTGCTTTCGAATTTCTGCCATTCATCCGCTTATTATCACTTATTCAGGC
GTAGCACCAGGCGTTTAAGGGCACCAATAACTGCCTTAAAAAAATTACGCCCCGCCCTGCCACTCATCGC
AGTACTGTTGTAATTCATTAAGCATTCTGCCGACATGGAAGCCATCACAGACGGCATGATGAACCTGAAT
CGCCAGCGGCATCAGCACCTTGTCGCCTTGCGTATAATATTTGCCCATGGCTAGCGGAGTGTATACTGGC
TTACTATGTTGGCACTGATGAGGGTGTCAGTGAAGTGCTTCATGTGGCAGGAGAAAAAAGGCTGCACCGG
TGCGTCAGCAGAATATGTGATACAGGATATATTCCGCTTCCTCGCTCACTGACTCGCTACGCTCGGTCGT
TCGACTGCGGCGAGCGGAAATGGCTTACGAACGGGGCGGAGATTTCCTGGAAGATGCCAGGAAGATACTT
AACAGGGAAGTGAGAGGGCCGCGGCAAAGCCGTTTTTCCATAGGCTCCGCCCCCCTGACAAGCATCACGA
AATCTGACGCTCAAATCAGTGGTGGCGAAACCCGACAGGACTATAAAGATACCAGGCGTTTCCCCCTGGC
GGCTCCCTCGTGCGCTCTCCTGTTCCTGCCTTTCGGTTTACCGGTGTCATTCCGCTGTTATGGCCGCGTT
TGTCTCATTCCACGCCTGACACTCAGTTCCGGGTAGGCAGTTCGCTCCAAGCTGGACTGTATGCACGAAC
CCCCCGTTCAGTCCGACCGCTGCGCCTTATCCGGTAACTATCGTCTTGAGTCCAACCCGGAAAGACATGC
AAAAGCACCACTGGCAGCAGCCACTGGTAATTGATTTAGAGGAGTTAGTCTTGAAGTCATGCGCCGGTTA
AGGCTAAACTGAAAGGACAAGTTTTGGTGACTGCGCTCCTCCAAGCCAGTTACCTCGGTTCAAAGAGTTG
GTAGCTCAGAGAACCTTCGAAAAACCGCCCTGCAAGGCGGTTTTTTCGTTTTCAGAGCAAGAGATTACGC
GCAGACCAAAACGATCTCAAGAAGATCATCTTATTAATCAGATAAAATATTTGCTCATGAGCCCGAAGTG
GCGAGCCCGATCTTCCCCATCGGTGATGTCGGCGATATAGGCGCCAGCAACCGCACCTGTGGCGCCGGTG
ATGCCGGCCACGATGCGTCCGGCGTAGAGGATCTGCTCATGTTTGACAGCTTATCATCGATGCATAATGT
GCCTGTCAAATGGACGAAGCAGGGATTCTGCAAACCCTATGCTACTCCCTCGAGCCGTCAATTGTCTGAT
TCGTTACCAATTATTAATTTTTAAAGTATGGGCAATCAATTGCTCCTGTTAAAATTGCTTTAGAAATACT
TTGGCAGCGGTTTGTTGTATTGAGTTTCATTTGCGCATTGGTTAAATGGAAAGTGACAGTACGCTCACTG
CAACCTAATATTTTTGAAATATCCCAAGAGCTTTTTCCTTCGCATGCCCACGCTAAACATTCTTTTTCTC
TTTTGGTTAAATCGTTGTTTGATTTATTATTTGCTATATTTATTTTTCGATAATTATCAACTAGAGAAGG
AACAATTAATGGTATGTTCATACACGCATGTAAAAATAAACTATCTATATAGTTGTCTTTTTCTGAATGT
GCAAAACTAAGCATTCCGAAGCCATTGTTAGCCGTATGAATAGGGAAACTAAACCCAGTGATAAGACCTG
ATGTTTTCGCTTCTTTAATTACATTTGGAGATTTTTTATTTACAGCATTGTTTTCAAATATATTCCAATT
AATTGGTGAATGATTGGAGTTAGAATAATCTACTATAGGATCATATTTTATTAAATTAGCGTCATCATAA
TATTGCCTCCATTTTTTAGGGTAATTATCTAGGATTGAAATATCAGATTTAACCATAGAATGAGGATAAA
TGATCGCGAGTAAATAATATTCACAATGTACCATTTTAGTCATATCAGATAAGCATTGATTAATATCATT
ATTGCTTCTACAAGCTTTAATTTTATTAATTATTCTGTATGTGTCGTCGGCATTTATGTTTTTCATCGAG
GCCTTTCCTGTGTGACCCGCTGGAATAGGATCTTATCACTGCCCGCTTTCCAGTCGGGAAACCTGTCGTG
CCAGCTGCATTAATGAATCGGCCAACGCGCGGGGAGAGGCGGTTTGCGTATTGGGCGCCAGGGTGGTTTT
TCTTTTCACCAGTGAGACTGGCAACAGCTGATTGCCCTTCACCGCCTGGCCCTGAGAGAGTTGCAGCAAG
CGGTCCACGCTGGTTTGCCCCAGCAGGCGAAAATCCTGTTTGATGGTGGTTAACGGCGGGATATAACATG
AGCTATCTTCGGTATCGTCGTATCCCACTACCGAGATATCCGCACCAACGCGCAGCCCGGACTCGGTAAT
GGCGCGCATTGCGCCCAGCGCCATCTGATCGTTGGCAACCAGCATCGCAGTGGGAACGATGCCCTCATTC
AGCATTTGCATGGTTTGTTGAAAACCGGACATGGCACTCCAGTCGCCTTCCCGTTCCGCTATCGGCTGAA
TTTGATTGCGAGTGAGATATTTATGCCAGCCAGCCAGACGCAGACGCGCCGAGACAGAACTTAATGGGCC
CGCTAACAGCGCGATTTGCTGGTGACCCAATGCGACCAGATGCTCCACGCCCAGTCGCGTACCGTCCTCA
TGGGAGAAAATAATACTGTTGATGGGTGTCTGGTCAGAGACATCAAGAAATAACGCCGGAACATTAGTGC
AGGCAGCTTCCACAGCAATGGCATCCTGGTCATCCAGCGGATAGTTAATGATCAGCCCACTGACGCGTTG
CGCGAGAAGATTGTGCACCGCCGCTTTACAGGCTTCGACGCCGCTTCGTTCTACCATCGACACCACCACG
CTGGCACCCAGTTGATCGGCGCGAGATTTAATCGCCGCGACAATTTGCGACGGCGCGTGCAGGGCCAGAC
TGGAGGTGGCAACGCCAATCAGCAACGACTGTTTGCCCGCCAGTTGTTGTGCCACGCGGTTGGGAATGTA
ATTCAGCTCCGCCATCGCCGCTTCCACTTTTTCCCGCGTTTTCGCAGAAACGTGGCTGGCCTGGTTCACC
ACGCGGGAAACGGTCTGATAAGAGACACCGGCATACTCTGCGACATCGTATAACGTTACTGGTTTCATAT
TCACCACCCTGAATTGACTCTCTTCCGGGCGCTATCATGCCATACCGCGAAAGGTTTTGCGCCATTCGAT
GGCGCGCCGCTTCGTCAGGCCACATAGCTTTCTTGTTCTGATCGGAACGATCGTTGGCTG
Features (pLannotate 1.2.2; 23 found; start..end, strand, type, name):
      3..31      +  promoter       tac promoter: strong E. coli promoter; hybrid between the trp and lac UV5 promoters
     37..56      +  protein_bind   lac operator (symmetric): The lac repressor binds to the lac operator to inhibit transcription in E. coli. This inhibition can be relieved by adding lactose or isopropyl-β-D-thiogalactopyranoside (IPTG). The symmetric lac operator was optimized for tight binding of lac repressor. lac repressor encoded by lacI
     91..711     +  CDS            tetR: TETR2_ECOLX - Experimental evidence at protein level: Swiss-Prot protein existence level 1. TetR is the repressor of the tetracycline resistance element; its N-terminal region forms a helix-turn-helix structure and binds DNA. Binding of tetracycline to TetR reduces the repressor affinity for the tetracycline resistance gene (tetA) promoter operator sites. From Escherichia coli.
    741..812     +  terminator     rrnB T1 terminator: transcription terminator T1 from the E. coli rrnB gene
    828..855     +  terminator     T7Te terminator: phage T7 early transcription terminator
    877..930     +  promoter       PLtetO-1 promoter (fragment): modified phage lambda PL promoter with tet operator sites (Lutz and Bujard, 1997)
    957..1676    +  CDS            EYFP: enhanced YFP mammalian codon-optimized
   1767..1882    +  ncRNA          5S rRNA: Accession: RF00001 - 5S ribosomal RNA
   1886..1972    +  terminator     rrnB T1 terminator: Escherichia coli rrnB; transcription terminator T1 from the E. coli rrnB gene
   2064..2091    +  terminator     rrnB T2 terminator: transcription terminator T2 from the E. coli rrnB gene
   2110..2199    +  promoter       AmpR promoter: bla
   2202..3062    +  CDS            AmpR: β-lactamase; bla; confers resistance to ampicillin, carbenicillin, and related antibiotics
   3104..3559    +  rep_origin     f1 ori (sequence partly withheld): f1 bacteriophage origin of replication; arrow indicates direction of (+) strand synthesis
   3670..3903    +  rep_origin     ori (fragment): high-copy-number ColE1/pMB1/pBR322/pUC origin of replication
   4114..4259    -  CDS            CmR (fragment): chloramphenicol acetyltransferase; cat; confers resistance to chloramphenicol
   4261..4282    +  misc_feature   bom (fragment): basis of mobility region from pBR322
   4381..4436    -  rep_origin     RSF ori (fragment): Plasmids containing the RSF 1030 origin of replication can be propagated in E. coli cells that contain additional plasmids with compatible origins.
   4524..5069    -  rep_origin     p15A ori: Plasmids containing the medium-copy-number p15A origin of replication can be propagated in E. coli cells that contain a second plasmid with the ColE1 origin.
   5102..5222    -  CDS            TcR (fragment): tetracycline efflux protein; tet; confers resistance to tetracycline
   5232..5250    +  promoter       tet promoter (fragment): E. coli promoter for tetracycline efflux protein gene
   5346..6095    -  CDS            luxR: LUXR_ALIFS - Experimental evidence at protein level: Swiss-Prot protein existence level 1. Transcriptional activator of the bioluminescence operon. Binds to the OHHL autoinducer. From Aliivibrio fischeri (Vibrio fischeri).
   6138..7217    -  CDS            lacI: LACI_ECOLI - Experimental evidence at protein level: Swiss-Prot protein existence level 1. Repressor of the lactose operon. Binds allolactose as an inducer. From Escherichia coli (strain K12).
   7218..7291    -  promoter       lacI promoter (fragment): lacI
