[The description below was written by a language model from this plasmid's Addgene catalogue record and pLannotate feature annotations shown in this document.]
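Description:
pRF-TetR is a 7,349-nt bacterial expression and synthetic-biology plasmid built on the pEXT20 backbone, carrying both a repressor and its matched fluorescent reporter so that the repressor's response function can be measured from a single plasmid in E. coli. It is selected with ampicillin through a β-lactamase (AmpR) cassette and is listed as low copy. The only complete plasmid origin annotated is p15A, alongside an f1 phage origin. Short fragments annotated as ColE1-type ori, RSF ori, bom, CmR and TcR appear to be backbone remnants or partial sequence matches rather than functional parts.

The insert is the Tn10 TetR repressor, placed downstream of a tac promoter followed by a symmetric lac operator and terminated by rrnB T1 and T7Te terminators. A lacI gene with its own promoter is carried on the opposite strand, so TetR expression should be held off by LacI and titrated by adding IPTG. Immediately downstream sits the reporter unit: a PLtetO-1-type promoter fragment containing tet operator sites drives EYFP, followed by rrnB T1 and T2 terminators. This matches the depositor's comment that YFP is expressed from a constitutive promoter bearing an operator for the indicated repressor. Rising TetR levels therefore lower YFP fluorescence, giving an inverter (NOT gate) behaviour. A luxR coding sequence is also annotated next to lacI, but the record does not state its role in this construct. The associated publication concerns mining prokaryotic repressors for orthogonal logic gates, consistent with use of this plasmid to characterise TetR repression and compare it with other repressors.
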