Addgene plasmid #49374: pRF-TetR
Depositing lab: Christopher Voigt. Depositing organization: Massachusetts Institute of Technology. Publication: Genomic mining of prokaryotic repressors for orthogonal logic gates. Stanton BC, Nielsen AA, Tamsir A, Clancy K, Peterson T, Voigt CA. Nat Chem Biol. 2013 Dec 8. doi: 10.1038/nchembio.1411. PubMed 24316737.
Backbone
  Vector backbone: pEXT20
  Vector type: Bacterial Expression, Synthetic Biology
Growth in bacteria
  Bacterial resistance: Ampicillin, 100 μg/mL
  Growth temperature: 37°C
  Growth strain: DH10B
  Copy number: Low Copy
Gene/Insert
  Gene/Insert name: TetR repressor
  Species: Tn10
  Cloning method: Ligation Independent Cloning
  Sequencing primers: 5′ NA; 3′ EGFP-N
Terms and licenses: Academic/Nonprofit Terms; Industry Terms: Not Available to Industry
Depositor comments: Plasmid also contains YFP reporter (whose expression is controlled by a constitutive promoter containing an operator site for the indicated repressor).
How to cite: pRF-TetR was a gift from Christopher Voigt (Addgene plasmid # 49374 ; http://n2t.net/addgene:49374 ; RRID:Addgene_49374)
