>Addgene plasmid #49374 | pRF-TetR | depositor partial sequence | sequence record 73352 | TetR coding sequence
ATGTCCAGATTAGATAAAAGTAAAGTGATTAACAGCGCATTAGAGCTGCTTAATGAGGTCGGAATCGAAG
GTTTAACAACCCGTAAACTCGCCCAGAAGCTAGGTGTAGAGCAGCCTACATTGTATTGGCATGTAAAAAA
TAAGCGGGCTTTGCTCGACGCCTTAGCCATTGAGATGTTAGATAGGCACCATACTCACTTTTGCCCTTTA
GAAGGGGAAAGCTGGCAAGATTTTTTACGTAATAACGCTAAAAGTTTTAGATGTGCTTTACTAAGTCATC
GCGATGGAGCAAAAGTACATTTAGGTACACGGCCTACAGAAAAACAGTATGAAACTCTCGAAAATCAATT
AGCCTTTTTATGCCAACAAGGTTTTTCACTAGAGAATGCATTATATGCACTCAGCGCTGTGGGGCATTTT
ACTTTAGGTTGCGTATTGGAAGATCAAGAGCATCAAGTCGCTAAAGAAGAAAGGGAAACACCTACTACTG
ATAGTATGCCGCCATTATTACGACAAGCTATCGAATTATTTGATCACCAAGGTGCAGAGCCAGCCTTCTT
ATTCGGCCTTGAATTGATCATATGCGGATTAGAAAAACAACTTAAATGTGAAAGTGGGTCCTAA
