>Addgene plasmid #49374 | pRF-TetR | addgene partial sequence | sequence record 74710 | EGFP_N
CGGTGAACAGCTCCTCGCCCTTGCTCACCATCTAGTATTTCTCCTCTTTCTCTAGTAGTGCTCATTATAT
CTATCACTGATAGGGATGTCAATCTCTATCACTGATAGGGATTCCACCGTACGTCGTATAAACGCAGAAA
GGCCCACCCGAAGGTGAGCCAGTGTGACTCTAGTAGAGAGCGTTCACCGACAAACAACAGATAAAACGAA
AGGCCCAGTCTTTCGACTGAGCCTTTCGTTTTATTTGATGCCTGGGGGTATGGGCCCTAGTTATTAGGAC
CCACTTTCACATTTAAGTTGTTTTTCTAATCCGCATATGATCAATTCAAGGCCGAATAAGAAGGCTGGCT
CTGCACCTTGGTGATCAAATAATTCGATAGCTTGTCGTAATAATGGCGGCATACTATCAGTAGTAGGTGT
TTCCCTTTCTTCTTTAGCGACTTGATGCTCTTGATCTTCCAATACGCAACCTAAAGTAAAATGCCCCACA
GCGCTGAGTGCATATAATGCATTCTCTAGTGAAAAACCTTGTTGGCATAAAAAGGCTAATTGATTTTCGA
GAGTTTCATACTGTTTTTCTGTAGGCCGTGTACCTAAATGTACTTTTGCTCCATCGCGATGACTTAGTAA
AGCACATCTAAAACTTTTAGCGTTATTACGTAAAAAATCTTGCCAGCTTTCCCCTTCTAAAGGGCAAAAG
TGAGTATGGTGCCTATCTAACATCTCAATGGCTAAGGCGTCGAGCAAAGCCCGCTTATTTTTTACATGCC
AATACAATGTAGGCTGCTCTACACCTAGCTTCTGGGCGAGTTTACGGGTTGTTAAACCTTCGATTCCGAC
CTCATTAAGCAGCTCTAATGCGCTGTTAATCACTTTACTTTTATCTAATCTGGACATCGAGGCCTTTCCT
GTGTGAAAACATAGTCCATAGAATTGTGAGCGCTCACAATTCCACACATTATACGAGCCGATGATTAATT
GTCAACACAGCCAAC
