>Addgene plasmid #49374 | pRF-TetR | addgene partial sequence | sequence record 75666 | lacI-F
AGGGCAATCAGCTGTTGCCAGTCTCACTGGTGAAAAGAAAAACCACCCTGGCGCCCAATACGCAAACCGC
CTCTCCCCGCGCGTTGGCCGATTCATTAATGCAGCTGGCACGACAGGTTTCCCGACTGGAAAGCGGGCAG
TGATAAGATCCTATTCCAGCGGGTCACACAGGAAAGGCCTCGATGAAAAACATAAATGCCGACGACACAT
ACAGAATAATTAATAAAATTAAAGCTTGTAGAAGCAATAATGATATTAATCAATGCTTATCTGATATGAC
TAAAATGGTACATTGTGAATATTATTTACTCGCGATCATTTATCCTCATTCTATGGTTAAATCTGATATT
TCAATCCTAGATAATTACCCTAAAAAATGGAGGCAATATTATGATGACGCTAATTTAATAAAATATGATC
CTATAGTAGATTATTCTAACTCCAATCATTCACCAATTAATTGGAATATATTTGAAAACAATGCTGTAAA
TAAAAAATCTCCAAATGTAATTAAAGAAGCGAAAACATCAGGTCTTATCACTGGGTTTAGTTTCCCTATT
CATACGGCTAACAATGGCTTCGGAATGCTTAGTTTTGCACATTCAGAAAAAGACAACTATATAGATAGTT
TATTTTTACATGCGTGTATGAACATACCATTAATTGTTCCTTCTCTAGTTGATAATTATCGAAAAATAAA
TATAGCAAATAATAAATCAAACAACGATTTAACCAAAAGAGAAAAAGAATGTTTAGCGTGGGCATGCGAA
GGAAAAAGCTCTTGGGATATTTCAAAAATATTAGGTTGCAGTGAGCGTACTGTCACTTTCCATTTAACCA
ATGCGCAAATGAAACTCAATACAACAAACCGCTGCCAAAGTATTTCTAAAGCAATTTTAACAGGAGCAAT
TGATTGCCCATACTTTAAAAATTAATAATTGGTAACGAATCAGACAATTGACGGCTCGAGGGAGTAGCAT
AGGGTTTGCAGAATCCCTG
