>Addgene plasmid #49374 | pRF-TetR | addgene partial sequence | sequence record 75667 | pBad-rev
TCCGCCAAAACAGCCAAGCTTATTACTTGTACAGCTCGTCCATGCCGAGAGTGATCCCGGCGGCGGTCAC
GAACTCCAGCAGGACCATGTGATCGCGCTTCTCGTTGGGGTCTTTGCTCAGGGCGGACTGGTAGCTCAGG
TAGTGGTTGTCGGGCAGCAGCACGGGGCCGTCGCCGATTGGGGTGTTCTGCTGGTAGTGGTCGGCGAGCT
GCACGCTGCCGTCCTCGATGTTGTGGCGGATCTTGAAGTTCACCTTGATGCCGTTCTTCTGCTTGTCGGC
CATGATATAGACGTTGTGGCTGTTGTAGTTGTACTCCAGCTTGTGCCCCAGGATGTTGCCGTCCTCCTTG
AAGTCGATGCCCTTCAGCTCGATGCGGTTCACCAGGGTGTCGCCCTCGAACTTCACCTCGGCGCGGGTCT
TGTAGTTGCCGTCGTCCTTGAAGAAGATGGTGCGCTCCTGGACGTAGCCTTCGGGCATGGCGGACTTGAA
GAAGTCGTGCAGCTTCATGTGGTCGGGGTAGCGGGCGAAGCATTGCAGGCCGTAGCCGAAGGTGGTCACG
AGGGTGGGCCAGGGCACGGGCAGCTTGCCTGTGGTGCAGATGAACTTCAGGGTCAGCTTGCCGTAGGTGG
CATCGCCCTCGCCCTCGCCGGACACGCTGAACTTGTGGCCGTTTACGTCGCCGTCCAGCTCGACCAGGAT
GGGCACCACCCCGGTGAACAGCTCCTCGCCCTTGCTCACCATCTAGTATTTCTCCTCTTTCTCTAGTAGT
GCTCATTATATCTATCACTGATAGGGATGTCAATCTCTATCACTGATAGGGATTCCACCGTACGTCGTAT
AAACGCAGAAAGGCCCACCCGAAGGTGAGCCAGTGTGACTCTAGTAGAGAGCGTTCACCGACAAACAACA
GA
